Addgene plasmid #218739: pCAG2-EGFP-C-IFT140
Purpose: Expresses C-terminally EGFP-tagged IFT140 in mammalian cells
Depositing lab: Kazuhisa Nakayama.
Backbone
  Vector backbone: pCAG2-EGFP-C
  Backbone manufacturer: Clontech
  Backbone size w/o insert (bp): 5946
  Vector type: Mammalian Expression
  Selectable markers: Neomycin (select with G418)
Growth in bacteria
  Bacterial resistance: Ampicillin, 100 μg/mL
  Growth temperature: 37°C
  Growth strain: DH5alpha
  Copy number: High Copy
Gene/Insert
  Gene/Insert name: IFT140
  Species: H. sapiens (human)
  Insert size (bp): 4389
  Entrez Gene: IFT140 (a.k.a. MZSDS, RP80, SRTD9, WDTC2, c305C8.4, c380F5.1, gs114)
  Promoter: CAG
  Tag / fusion protein: EGFP (N terminal on backbone)
  Cloning method: Restriction Enzyme; 5′ cloning site EcoRI (not destroyed); 3′ cloning site BamHI (not destroyed)
  Sequencing primers: 5′ CTGAGCAAAGACCCCAACGAG; 3′ GCCAGAAGTCAGATGCTC
Terms and licenses: Academic/Nonprofit Terms; Industry Terms: Not Available to Industry
How to cite: pCAG2-EGFP-C-IFT140 was a gift from Kazuhisa Nakayama (Addgene plasmid # 218739 ; http://n2t.net/addgene:218739 ; RRID:Addgene_218739)
