[The description below was written by a language model from this plasmid's Addgene catalogue record and pLannotate feature annotations shown in this document.]
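Description:
pCAG2-EGFP-C-IFT140 is a mammalian expression plasmid of about 10.3 kb that produces human IFT140 fused to EGFP. It is built on the pCAG2-EGFP-C backbone and is maintained in E. coli as a high-copy plasmid through a ColE1/pUC-type origin with ampicillin selection (AmpR under its own bla promoter). The backbone also carries an f1 phage origin, along with cloning-vector remnants: lacZα and lacI fragments, lac promoter/operator elements, and flanking T7 and T3 promoters. The catalogue entry lists neomycin/G418 as a mammalian selectable marker, but the annotated feature table contains no neomycin resistance cassette, so that entry is not supported by the sequenced record.

Expression is driven by the composite CAG promoter, which consists of the CMV immediate-early enhancer, the chicken β-actin promoter and a chimeric β-actin/β-globin intron and gives strong constitutive transcription in many mammalian cell types. The EGFP coding sequence comes first, followed by a short stretch of multiple cloning site and then the roughly 4.4 kb IFT140 open reading frame, which was inserted between EcoRI and BamHI sites that both remain intact. A rabbit β-globin polyadenylation signal terminates the transcript. The stated purpose calls the protein "C-terminally EGFP-tagged", but both the tag field and the feature order place EGFP at the N-terminus of IFT140; the "C" in the vector name probably follows the convention of cloning the insert at the C-terminal end of EGFP.

IFT140 is a component of the IFT-A complex, which is required for retrograde ciliary transport and for entry of GPCRs into cilia. The construct is therefore suited to visualising IFT140 localisation in transfected cells, or to using the EGFP tag as a handle in studies of ciliary trafficking.
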