Features (pLannotate 1.2.2; 20 found; start..end, strand, type, name):
      3..382     +  enhancer       CMV enhancer: human cytomegalovirus immediate early enhancer
    384..660     +  promoter       chicken β-actin promoter: No description available
    661..1675    +  intron         chimeric intron: chimera between introns from chicken β-actin and rabbit β-globin
   1739..2455    +  CDS            EGFP: EGFP is a basic (constitutively fluorescent) green fluorescent protein published in 1996, derived from Aequorea victoria. It is reported to be a rapidly-maturing weak dimer with moderate acid sensitivity.
   2456..2491    +  misc_feature   MCS (fragment): multiple cloning site
   2492..6877    +  CDS            IFT140: IF140_HUMAN - Also known as KIAA0590, WDTC2. Experimental evidence at protein level: Swiss-Prot protein existence level 1. Component of the IFT complex A (IFT-A), a complex required for retrograde ciliary transport and entry into cilia of G protein- coupled receptors (GPCRs) (PubMed:20889716, PubMed:22503633). Plays a pivotal role in proper development and function of ciliated cells through its role in ciliogenesis and/or cilium maintenance (PubMed:22503633). Required for the development and maintenance of the outer segments of rod and cone photoreceptor cells. Plays a role in maintenance and
   6880..6907    +  misc_feature   MCS (fragment): multiple cloning site
   6930..7001    +  CDS            HBB (fragment): HBB_PONPY - Experimental evidence at transcript level: Swiss-Prot protein existence level 2. Involved in oxygen transport from the lung to the various peripheral tissues. From Pongo pygmaeus (Bornean orangutan).
   7072..7127    +  polyA_signal   β-globin poly(A) signal: rabbit β-globin polyadenylation signal (Gil and Proudfoot, 1987)
   7483..7501    -  promoter       T7 promoter: promoter for bacteriophage T7 RNA polymerase
   7509..7664    +  CDS            lacZα (fragment): LacZα fragment of β-galactosidase; lacZ fragment
   7669..8097    +  rep_origin     f1 ori (sequence partly withheld): f1 bacteriophage origin of replication; arrow indicates direction of (+) strand synthesis
   8150..8254    +  promoter       AmpR promoter: bla
   8255..9115    +  CDS            AmpR: β-lactamase; bla; confers resistance to ampicillin, carbenicillin, and related antibiotics
   9286..9874    +  rep_origin     ori: high-copy-number ColE1/pMB1/pBR322/pUC origin of replication
  10057..10149   +  CDS            lacI (fragment): lac repressor; lacI; The lac repressor binds to the lac operator to inhibit transcription in E. coli. This inhibition can be relieved by adding lactose or isopropyl-β-D-thiogalactopyranoside (IPTG).
  10162..10183   +  protein_bind   CAP binding site: CAP binding activates transcription in the presence of cAMP. E. coli catabolite activator protein
  10198..10228   +  promoter       lac promoter: promoter for the E. coli lac operon
  10236..10252   +  protein_bind   lac operator: The lac repressor binds to the lac operator to inhibit transcription in E. coli. This inhibition can be relieved by adding lactose or isopropyl-β-D-thiogalactopyranoside (IPTG). lac repressor encoded by lacI
  10297..10315   +  promoter       T3 promoter: promoter for bacteriophage T3 RNA polymerase
>Addgene plasmid #218739 | pCAG2-EGFP-C-IFT140 | addgene full sequence | sequence record 434233 | Addgene NGS Result
TCGACATTGATTATTGACTAGTTATTAATAGTAATCAATTACGGGGTCATTAGTTCATAGCCCATATATG
GAGTTCCGCGTTACATAACTTACGGTAAATGGCCCGCCTGGCTGACCGCCCAACGACCCCCGCCCATTGA
CGTCAATAATGACGTATGTTCCCATAGTAACGCCAATAGGGACTTTCCATTGACGTCAATGGGTGGAGTA
TTTACGGTAAACTGCCCACTTGGCAGTACATCAAGTGTATCATATGCCAAGTACGCCCCCTATTGACGTC
AATGACGGTAAATGGCCCGCCTGGCATTATGCCCAGTACATGACCTTATGGGACTTTCCTACTTGGCAGT
ACATCTACGTATTAGTCATCGCTATTACCATGGTCGAGGTGAGCCCCACGTTCTGCTTCACTCTCCCCAT
CTCCCCCCCCTCCCCACCCCCAATTTTGTATTTATTTATTTTTTAATTATTTTGTGCAGCGATGGGGGCG
GGGGGGGGGGGGGGCGCGCGCCAGGCGGGGCGGGGCGGGGCGAGGGGCGGGGCGGGGCGAGGCGGAGAGG
TGCGGCGGCAGCCAATCAGAGCGGCGCGCTCCGAAAGTTTCCTTTTATGGCGAGGCGGCGGCGGCGGCGG
CCCTATAAAAAGCGAAGCGCGCGGCGGGCGGGAGTCGCTGCGCGCTGCCTTCGCCCCGTGCCCCGCTCCG
CCGCCGCCTCGCGCCGCCCGCCCCGGCTCTGACTGACCGCGTTACTCCCACAGGTGAGCGGGCGGGACGG
CCCTTCTCCTCCGGGCTGTAATTAGCGCTTGGTTTAATGACGGCTTGTTTCTTTTCTGTGGCTGCGTGAA
AGCCTTGAGGGGCTCCGGGAGGGCCCTTTGTGCGGGGGGAGCGGCTCGGGGGGTGCGTGCGTGTGTGTGT
GCGTGGGGAGCGCCGCGTGCGGCTCCGCGCTGCCCGGCGGCTGTGAGCGCTGCGGGCGCGGCGCGGGGCT
TTGTGCGCTCCGCAGTGTGCGCGAGGGGAGCGCGGCCGGGGGCGGTGCCCCGCGGTGCGGGGGGGGCTGC
GAGGGGAACAAAGGCTGCGTGCGGGGTGTGTGCGTGGGGGGGTGAGCAGGGGGTGTGGGCGCGTCGGTCG
GGCTGCAACCCCCCCTGCACCCCCCTCCCCGAGTTGCTGAGCACGGCCCGGCTTCGGGTGCGGGGCTCCG
TACGGGGCGTGGCGCGGGGCTCGCCGTGCCGGGCGGGGGGTGGCGGCAGGTGGGGGTGCCGGGCGGGGCG
GGGCCGCCTCGGGCCGGGGAGGGCTCGGGGGAGGGGCGCGGCGGCCCCCGGAGCGCCGGCGGCTGTCGAG
GCGCGGCGAGCCGCAGCCATTGCCTTTTATGGTAATCGTGCGAGAGGGCGCAGGGACTTCCTTTGTCCCA
AATCTGTGCGGAGCCGAAATCTGGGAGGCGCCGCCGCACCCCCTCTAGCGGGCGCGGGGCGAAGCGGTGC
GGCGCCGGCAGGAAGGAAATGGGCGGGGAGGGCCTTCGTGCGTCGCCGCGCCGCCGTCCCCTTCTCCCTC
TCCAGCCTCGGGGCTGTCCGCGGGGGGACGGCTGCCTTCGGGGGGGACGGGGCAGGGCGGGGTTCGGCTT
CTGGCGTGTGACCGGCGGCTCTAGCCTCTGCTAACCATGTTCATGCCTTCTTCTTTTTCCTACAGCTCCT
GGGCAACGTGCTGGTTATTGTGCTGTCTCATCATTTTGGCAAATTACCGGTCGCCACCATGGTGAGCAAG
GGCGAGGAGCTGTTCACCGGGGTGGTGCCCATCCTGGTCGAGCTGGACGGCGACGTAAACGGCCACAAGT
TCAGCGTGTCCGGCGAGGGCGAGGGCGATGCCACCTACGGCAAGCTGACCCTGAAGTTCATCTGCACCAC
CGGCAAGCTGCCCGTGCCCTGGCCCACCCTCGTGACCACCCTGACCTACGGCGTGCAGTGCTTCAGCCGC
TACCCCGACCACATGAAGCAGCACGACTTCTTCAAGTCCGCCATGCCCGAAGGCTACGTCCAGGAGCGCA
CCATCTTCTTCAAGGACGACGGCAACTACAAGACCCGCGCCGAGGTGAAGTTCGAGGGCGACACCCTGGT
GAACCGCATCGAGCTGAAGGGCATCGACTTCAAGGAGGACGGCAACATCCTGGGGCACAAGCTGGAGTAC
AACTACAACAGCCACAACGTCTATATCATGGCCGACAAGCAGAAGAACGGCATCAAGGTGAACTTCAAGA
TCCGCCACAACATCGAGGACGGCAGCGTGCAGCTCGCCGACCACTACCAGCAGAACACCCCCATCGGCGA
CGGCCCCGTGCTGCTGCCCGACAACCACTACCTGAGCACCCAGTCCGCCCTGAGCAAAGACCCCAACGAG
AAGCGCGATCACATGGTCCTGCTGGAGTTCGTGACCGCCGCCGGGATCACTCTCGGCATGGACGAGCTGT
ACAAGTCCGGACTCAGATCTCGAGCTCAAGCTTCGAATTCTATGGCCCTCTATTATGACCACCAGATAGA
AGCCCCGGATGCAGCAGGGTCACCCTCATTTATCAGCTGGCACCCTGTCCATCCATTCTTGGCAGTTGCT
TACATCAGCACAACCTCAACAGGCAGCGTGGATATTTACCTGGAGCAAGGGGAGTGCGTGCCAGATACAC
ACGTCGAGAGGCCGTTCCGGGTTGCTTCCCTGTGCTGGCACCCGACGCGGCTGGTGCTGGCTGTGGGCTG
GGAGACTGGAGAAGTGACGGTGTTTAACAAGCAGGACAAGGAGCAGCACACGATGCCCCTGACACACACA
GCCGACATCACCGTGCTCCGTTGGAGCCCCAGTGGAAACTGCCTGCTGTCTGGGGACAGGCTTGGTGTCT
TGCTCTTGTGGAGGTTGGACCAAAGGGGCCGAGTGCAAGGGACGCCTCTGCTGAAACACGAGTATGGGAA
ACACCTCACGCACTGCATCTTCCGGCTCCCCCCTCCTGGCGAGGACCTGGTTCAGTTGGCAAAGGCAGCT
GTGAGCGGTGATGAGAAAGCCCTGGACATGTTTAACTGGAAGAAGAGCAGTTCTGGAAGTTTGCTGAAGA
TGGGGTCTCACGAGGGGCTGTTGTTCTTTGTCAGTCTGATGGACGGGACAGTGCACTATGTGGATGAGAA
GGGCAAGACCACTCAGGTGGTGTCCGCAGACAGCACGATTCAGATGCTGTTCTACATGGAGAAGAGGGAG
GCACTGGTGGTGGTCACAGAGAACCTCCGGCTGTCCCTGTACACGGTGCCTCCTGAGGGCAAAGCAGAAG
AAGTGATGAAGGTCAAGCTGAGCGGGAAAACCGGCCGCCGGGCAGACATCGCTTTGATTGAAGGCAGCCT
TCTCGTGATGGCCGTCGGGGAGGCTGCCCTCAGATTCTGGGACATAGAACGAGGAGAGAATTATATACTG
AGTCCAGATGAGAAGTTTGGCTTTGAGAAAGGAGAGAATATGAACTGTGTGTGTTACTGTAAAGTCAAAG
GTCTTCTGGCCGCTGGTACCGACAGAGGGCGAGTAGCCATGTGGAGGAAAGTACCAGACTTCCTGGGCAG
CCCCGGGGCAGAGGGCAAGGACAGGTGGGCCCTTCAGACCCCTACCGAGCTCCAAGGAAACATCACGCAA
ATCCAGTGGGGTTCCAGGAAGAACCTGCTGGCAGTGAACAGCGTCATCTCCGTGGCCATCCTCAGCGAGC
GGGCCATGTCGTCACACTTCCACCAGCAAGTGGCCGCCATGCAGGTCTCCCCGAGTCTGCTGAATGTGTG
CTTCCTGTCCACGGGGGTCGCACACAGCCTGCGCACCGACATGCACATCAGTGGAGTGTTTGCCACCAAG
GATGCTGTCGCAGTCTGGAACGGAAGGCAGGTGGCGATCTTCGAGCTTTCTGGAGCCGCGATACGGAGTG
CAGGGACCTTCTTGTGTGAGACGCCTGTGTTAGCAATGCATGAAGAAAACGTTTACACGGTGGAGTCAAA
CCGAGTTCAAGTTCGAACCTGGCAGGGGACTGTCAAACAACTCCTCCTTTTCTCGGAGACTGAGGGGAAT
CCCTGCTTCTTGGACATCTGTGGGAATTTCCTGGTTGTAGGGACAGACTTGGCTCACTTTAAAAGCTTTG
ATCTTTCCCGAAGAGAGGCCAAAGCACACTGTAGCTGCAGGAGCCTGGCGGAGCTGGTCCCTGGGGTGGG
GGGCATCGCTTCTCTGCGGTGCAGCAGCAGCGGGAGCACCATCAGCATCCTCCCCAGCAAGGCTGACAAC
AGCCCTGATTCCAAAATCTGCTTCTACGATGTTGAAATGGACACAGTGACCGTCTTTGACTTCAAGACTG
GACAAATTGATCGGAGAGAGACGCTGTCCTTTAATGAGCAAGAGACTAATAAGAGCCACCTCTTTGTGGA
TGAGGGACTGAAAAATTATGTTCCCGTGAACCACTTCTGGGACCAGAGTGAGCCCCGGCTGTTTGTATGC
GAAGCCGTGCAGGAGACGCCGCGCTCCCAGCCTCAGTCTGCAAACGGGCAGCCCCAAGATGGGCGCGCTG
GCCCTGCGGCAGATGTTTTGATCCTGTCCTTCTTCATTTCCGAAGAGCACGGCTTCCTGCTTCATGAGAG
CTTCCCCCGGCCTGCCACCTCCCACAGTCTCCTGGGGATGGAAGTGCCTTATTACTACTTCACAAGAAAG
CCCGAAGAAGCAGACAGAGAAGACGAGGTGGAGCCTGGGTGCCACCACATCCCTCAGATGGTGTCCAGGA
GACCCCTGCGAGACTTTGTGGGGCTGGAGGACTGCGACAAGGCCACCCGGGACGCCATGCTCCACTTCAG
CTTCTTTGTCACCATAGGAGACATGGACGAAGCCTTCAAATCCATCAAGCTCATCAAAAGTGAGGCCGTC
TGGGAGAACATGGCGCGCATGTGCGTGAAGACCCAGCGGCTGGACGTGGCCAAGGTGTGCCTGGGGAACA
TGGGCCATGCCCGCGGGGCCCGAGCGCTGCGTGAGGCGGAGCAGGAGCCGGAGCTAGAGGCCCGCGTGGC
CGTGCTGGCCACGCAGCTGGGCATGCTGGAGGACGCCGAGCAGCTGTACAGGAAGTGCAAGCGCCACGAC
CTCCTGAACAAGTTCTACCAGGCTGCGGGCCGGTGGCAGGAGGCCCTCCAGGTAGCCGAGCACCACGATC
GCGTGCACCTGCGCAGCACCTACCACCGCTATGCCGGGCACCTGGAGGCCAGCGCCGACTGCAGCCGGGC
CCTCAGTTACTACGAGAAGTCGGACACGCACCGCTTCGAGGTGCCCAGGATGCTGTCGGAGGACCTGCCG
TCCCTGGAGCTCTACGTGAATAAAATGAAGGATAAGACCCTGTGGCGGTGGTGGGCGCAGTACCTGGAGA
GCCAGGGCGAGATGGACGCCGCGCTGCACTACTACGAGCTGGCCCGGGACCACTTCTCCCTGGTCCGCAT
CCACTGCTTCCAGGGCAATGTCCAGAAGGCTGCGCAAATAGCCAACGAGACAGGAAACCTGGCGGCCTCC
TACCACCTCGCCCGCCAGTACGAGAGCCAGGAGGAGGTCGGGCAGGCGGTGCACTTCTACACCCGGGCAC
AGGCCTTCAAGAATGCCATCCGCCTGTGCAAGGAGAACGGCCTGGACGACCAGCTCATGAACTTGGCCCT
GCTGAGCTCCCCCGAGGACATGATCGAGGCGGCCCGATACTACGAGGAGAAGGGCGTGCAGATGGACAGG
GCGGTCATGCTGTACCACAAGGCTGGCCACTTCTCCAAGGCCCTGGAGCTGGCCTTTGCCACCCAGCAGT
TTGTGGCCCTACAGCTCATAGCAGAGGACCTGGATGAGACGTCAGACCCTGCGCTCCTGGCCCGCTGCTC
CGACTTCTTCATCGAGCACAGTCAGTACGAGAGGGCGGTAGAGCTGCTGCTGGCTGCCAGGAAGTATCAG
GAAGCCCTGCAGCTGTGCCTGGGGCAGAACATGAGCATCACCGAGGAGATGGCGGAAAAGATGACCGTGG
CCAAGGACTCCTCGGACCTGCCTGAGGAGTCGCGGCGGGAGCTGCTGGAGCAGATAGCAGACTGCTGCAT
GCGCCAGGGCAGCTACCACCTGGCCACCAAGAAGTACACGCAGGCCGGCAACAAGCTGAAGGCCATGAGG
GCGCTGCTCAAATCCGGAGACACGGAGAAAATCACGTTCTTCGCGAGCGTGTCCAGGCAGAAGGAAATCT
ACATCATGGCTGCTAACTACCTGCAGTCCCTGGACTGGCGGAAGGAGCCGGAGATCATGAAGAACATCAT
CGGCTTCTACACCAAGGGGCGGGCCCTGGACCTCCTGGCTGGCTTTTATGACGCTTGTGCCCAGGTGGAG
ATTGATGAATACCAGAACTACGACAAAGCCCACGGGGCGCTGACCGAGGCCTACAAGTGCCTGGCCAAGG
CCAAGGCCAAGAGCCCCCTGGACCAGGAGACCAGGCTGGCGCAGCTGCAGAGCAGGATGGCACTGGTGAA
GAGGTTCATCCAGGCCCGCAGGACGTACACAGAGGACCCCAAGGAGTCCATCAAGCAGTGTGAGCTGCTC
CTGGAGGAACCAGACCTGGACAGCACCATCCGCATCGGGGACGTCTATGGCTTCCTGGTGGAGCACTACG
TGCGGAAGGAGGAATACCAGACGGCCTACAGATTCCTGGAGGAGATGCGGCGGCGGCTTCCCTTGGCCAA
CATGTCCTACTACGTGAGCCCGCAGGCCGTGGACGCCGTGCACCGGGGGCTGGGTCTCCCACTGCCACGC
ACCGTCCCCGAGCAGGTCCGCCACAACAGCATGGAGGACGCCAGGGAGCTGGACGAGGAGGTGGTGGAAG
AGGCAGATGACGACCCCTGAGTCGACGGTACCGCGGGCCCGGGATCCACCGGATCTAGATAACTGATCGA
CTCCTCAGGTGCAGGCTGCCTATCAGAAGGTGGTGGCTGGTGTGGCCAATGCCCTGGCTCACAAATACCA
CTGGGATCTTTTTCCCTCTGCCAAAAATTATGGGGACATCATGAAGCCCCTTGAGCATCTGACTTCTGGC
TAATAAAGGAAATTTATTTTCATTGCAATAGTGTGTTGGAATTTTTTGTGTCTCTCACTCGGAAGGACAT
ATGGGAGGGCAAATCATTTAAAACATCAGAATGAGTATTTGGTTTAGAGTTTGGCAACATATGCCCATAT
GCTGGCTGCCATGAACAAAGGTTGGCTATAAAGAGGTCATCAGTATATGAAACAGCCCCCTGCTGTCCAT
TCCTTATTCCATAGAAAAGCCTTGACTTGAGGTTAGATTTTTTTTATATTTTGTTTTGTGTTATTTTTTT
CTTTAACATCCCTAAAATTTTCCTTACATGTTTTACTAGCCAGATTTTTCCTCCTCTCCTGACTACTCCC
AGTCATAGCTGTCCCTCTTCTCTTATGAAGATCCCTCGACTTAATTAAGGTACCCAATTCGCCCTATAGT
GAGTCGTATTACGCGCGCTCACTGGCCGTCGTTTTACAACGTCGTGACTGGGAAAACCCTGGCGTTACCC
AACTTAATCGCCTTGCAGCACATCCCCCTTTCGCCAGCTGGCGTAATAGCGAAGAGGCCCGCACCGATCG
CCCTTCCCAACAGTTGCGCAGCCTGAATGGCGAATGGG
[124 nt withheld, positions 7669-7792]
C
[91 nt withheld, positions 7794-7884]
A
[49 nt withheld, positions 7886-7934]
CCTTTGACGTTGGAGTCCACGTTCTTT
[37 nt withheld, positions 7962-7998]
ACCCTATCTCGGTCTATTCTTTTGATTTATAAGGGATTTTGCCGATTTCGGCCTATTGGTTAAAAAATGA
GCTGATTTAACAAAAATTTAACGCGAATTTTAACAAAATATTAACGCTTACAATTTAGGTGGCACTTTTC
GGGGAAATGTGCGCGGAACCCCTATTTGTTTATTTTTCTAAATACATTCAAATATGTATCCGCTCATGAG
ACAATAACCCTGATAAATGCTTCAATAATATTGAAAAAGGAAGAGTATGAGTATTCAACATTTCCGTGTC
GCCCTTATTCCCTTTTTTGCGGCATTTTGCCTTCCTGTTTTTGCTCACCCAGAAACGCTGGTGAAAGTAA
AAGATGCTGAAGATCAGTTGGGTGCACGAGTGGGTTACATCGAACTGGATCTCAACAGCGGTAAGATCCT
TGAGAGTTTTCGCCCCGAAGAACGTTTTCCAATGATGAGCACTTTTAAAGTTCTGCTATGTGGCGCGGTA
TTATCCCGTATTGACGCCGGGCAAGAGCAACTCGGTCGCCGCATACACTATTCTCAGAATGACTTGGTTG
AGTACTCACCAGTCACAGAAAAGCATCTTACGGATGGCATGACAGTAAGAGAATTATGCAGTGCTGCCAT
AACCATGAGTGATAACACTGCGGCCAACTTACTTCTGACAACGATCGGAGGACCGAAGGAGCTAACCGCT
TTTTTGCACAACATGGGGGATCATGTAACTCGCCTTGATCGTTGGGAACCGGAGCTGAATGAAGCCATAC
CAAACGACGAGCGTGACACCACGATGCCTGTAGCAATGGCAACAACGTTGCGCAAACTATTAACTGGCGA
ACTACTTACTCTAGCTTCCCGGCAACAATTAATAGACTGGATGGAGGCGGATAAAGTTGCAGGACCACTT
CTGCGCTCGGCCCTTCCGGCTGGCTGGTTTATTGCTGATAAATCTGGAGCCGGTGAGCGTGGGTCTCGCG
GTATCATTGCAGCACTGGGGCCAGATGGTAAGCCCTCCCGTATCGTAGTTATCTACACGACGGGGAGTCA
GGCAACTATGGATGAACGAAATAGACAGATCGCTGAGATAGGTGCCTCACTGATTAAGCATTGGTAACTG
TCAGACCAAGTTTACTCATATATACTTTAGATTGATTTAAAACTTCATTTTTAATTTAAAAGGATCTAGG
TGAAGATCCTTTTTGATAATCTCATGACCAAAATCCCTTAACGTGAGTTTTCGTTCCACTGAGCGTCAGA
CCCCGTAGAAAAGATCAAAGGATCTTCTTGAGATCCTTTTTTTCTGCGCGTAATCTGCTGCTTGCAAACA
AAAAAACCACCGCTACCAGCGGTGGTTTGTTTGCCGGATCAAGAGCTACCAACTCTTTTTCCGAAGGTAA
CTGGCTTCAGCAGAGCGCAGATACCAAATACTGTTCTTCTAGTGTAGCCGTAGTTAGGCCACCACTTCAA
GAACTCTGTAGCACCGCCTACATACCTCGCTCTGCTAATCCTGTTACCAGTGGCTGCTGCCAGTGGCGAT
AAGTCGTGTCTTACCGGGTTGGACTCAAGACGATAGTTACCGGATAAGGCGCAGCGGTCGGGCTGAACGG
GGGGTTCGTGCACACAGCCCAGCTTGGAGCGAACGACCTACACCGAACTGAGATACCTACAGCGTGAGCT
ATGAGAAAGCGCCACGCTTCCCGAAGGGAGAAAGGCGGACAGGTATCCGGTAAGCGGCAGGGTCGGAACA
GGAGAGCGCACGAGGGAGCTTCCAGGGGGAAACGCCTGGTATCTTTATAGTCCTGTCGGGTTTCGCCACC
TCTGACTTGAGCGTCGATTTTTGTGATGCTCGTCAGGGGGGCGGAGCCTATGGAAAAACGCCAGCAACGC
GGCCTTTTTACGGTTCCTGGCCTTTTGCTGGCCTTTTGCTCACATGTTCTTTCCTGCGTTATCCCCTGAT
TCTGTGGATAACCGTATTACCGCCTTTGAGTGAGCTGATACCGCTCGCCGCAGCCGAACGACCGAGCGCA
GCGAGTCAGTGAGCGAGGAAGCGGAAGAGCGCCCAATACGCAAACCGCCTCTCCCCGCGCGTTGGCCGAT
TCATTAATGCAGCTGGCACGACAGGTTTCCCGACTGGAAAGCGGGCAGTGAGCGCAACGCAATTAATGTG
AGTTAGCTCACTCATTAGGCACCCCAGGCTTTACACTTTATGCTTCCGGCTCGTATGTTGTGTGGAATTG
TGAGCGGATAACAATTTCACACAGGAAACAGCTATGACCATGATTACGCCAAGCGCGCAATTAACCCTCA
CTAAAGGGAACAAAAGCTGGAGCTCATCGATAC
